>Addgene plasmid #208067 | pEGFP-hsRPA70 (MSW#473) | addgene full sequence | sequence record 416904 | Addgene NGS Result
CATACTTCTGCCTGCTGGGGAGCCTGGGGACTTTCCACACCTGGTTGCTGACTAATTGAGATGCATGCTT
TGCATACTTCTGCCTGCTGGGGAGCCTGGGGACTTTCCACACCCTAACTGACACACATTCCACAGCTGGT
TCTTTCCGCCTCAGGACTCTTCCTTTTTCAATATTATTGAAGCATTTATCAGGGTTATTGTCTCATGAGC
GGATACATATTTGAATGTATTTAGAAAAATAAACAAATAGGGGTTCCGCGCACATTTCCCCGAAAAGTGC
CACCTG
[124 nt withheld, positions 287-410]
C
[91 nt withheld, positions 412-502]
A
[49 nt withheld, positions 504-552]
CCTTTGACGTTGGAGTCCACGTTCTTT
[37 nt withheld, positions 580-616]
ACCCTATCTCGGTCTATTCTTTTGATTTATAAGGGATTTTGCCGATTTCGGCCTATTGGTTAAAAAATGA
GCTGATTTAACAAAAATTTAACGCGAATTTTAACAAAATATTAACGCTTACAATTTACGCGTTAAGATAC
ATTGATGAGTTTGGACAAACCACAACTAGAATGCAGTGAAAAAAATGCTTTATTTGTGAAATTTGTGATG
CTATTGCTTTATTTGTAACCATTATAAGCTGCAATAAACAAGTTAACAACAACAATTGCATTCATTTTAT
GTTTCAGGTTCAGGGGGAGGTGTGGGAGGTTTTTTAAAGCAAGTAAAACCTCTACAAATGTGGTATGGCT
GATTATGATCAGTTATCTAGATCCGGTGGATCCCGGGCCCGCGGTACCTCA
[1848 nt withheld, positions 1018-2865]
GCCTCCACCAGATCTGAGTCCGGACTTGTACAGCTCGTCCATGCCGAGAGTGATCCCGGCGGCGGTCACG
AACTCCAGCAGGACCATGTGATCGCGCTTCTCGTTGGGGTCTTTGCTCAGGGCGGACTGGGTGCTCAGGT
AGTGGTTGTCGGGCAGCAGCACGGGGCCGTCGCCGATGGGGGTGTTCTGCTGGTAGTGGTCGGCGAGCTG
CACGCTGCCGTCCTCGATGTTGTGGCGGATCTTGAAGTTCACCTTGATGCCGTTCTTCTGCTTGTCGGCC
ATGATATAGACGTTGTGGCTGTTGTAGTTGTACTCCAGCTTGTGCCCCAGGATGTTGCCGTCCTCCTTGA
AGTCGATGCCCTTCAGCTCGATGCGGTTCACCAGGGTGTCGCCCTCGAACTTCACCTCGGCGCGGGTCTT
GTAGTTGCCGTCGTCCTTGAAGAAGATGGTGCGCTCCTGGACGTAGCCTTCGGGCATGGCGGACTTGAAG
AAGTCGTGCTGCTTCATGTGGTCGGGGTAGCGGCTGAAGCACTGCACGCCGTAGGTCAGGGTGGTCACGA
GGGTGGGCCAGGGCACGGGCAGCTTGCCGGTGGTGCAGATGAACTTCAGGGTCAGCTTGCCGTAGGTGGC
ATCGCCCTCGCCCTCGCCGGACACGCTGAACTTGTGGCCGTTTACGTCGCCGTCCAGCTCGACCAGGATG
GGCACCACCCCGGTGAACAGCTCCTCGCCCTTGCTCACCATGGTGGCGACCGGTAGCGCTAGCGGATCTG
ACGGTTCACTAAACCAGCTCTGCTTATATAGACCTCCCACCGTACACGCCTACCGCCCATTTGCGTCAAT
GGGGCGGAGTTGTTACGACATTTTGGAAAGTCCCGTTGATTTTGGTGCCAAAACAAACTCCCATTGACGT
CAATGGGGTGGAGACTTGGAAATCCCCGTGAGTCAAACCGCTATCCACGCCCATTGATGTACTGCCAAAA
CCGCATCACCATGGTAATAGCGATGACTAATACGTAGATGTACTGCCAAGTAGGAAAGTCCCATAAGGTC
ATGTACTGGGCATAATGCCAGGCGGGCCATTTACCGTCATTGACGTCAATAGGGGGCGTACTTGGCATAT
GATACACTTGATGTACTGCCAAGTGGGCAGTTTACCGTAAATACTCCACCCATTGACGTCAATGGAAAGT
CCCTATTGGCGTTACTATGGGAACATACGTCATTATTGACGTCAATGGGCGGGGGTCGTTGGGCGGTCAG
CCAGGCGGGCCATTTACCGTAAGTTATGTAACGCGGAACTCCATATATGGGCTATGAACTAATGACCCCG
TAATTGATTACTATTAATAACTAATGCATGGCGGTAATACGGTTATCCACAGAATCAGGGGATAACGCAG
GAAAGAACATGTGAGCAAAAGGCCAGCAAAAGGCCAGGAACCGTAAAAAGGCCGCGTTGCTGGCGTTTTT
CCATAGGCTCCGCCCCCCTGACGAGCATCACAAAAATCGACGCTCAAGTCAGAGGTGGCGAAACCCGACA
GGACTATAAAGATACCAGGCGTTTCCCCCTGGAAGCTCCCTCGTGCGCTCTCCTGTTCCGACCCTGCCGC
TTACCGGATACCTGTCCGCCTTTCTCCCTTCGGGAAGCGTGGCGCTTTCTCATAGCTCACGCTGTAGGTA
TCTCAGTTCGGTGTAGGTCGTTCGCTCCAAGCTGGGCTGTGTGCACGAACCCCCCGTTCAGCCCGACCGC
TGCGCCTTATCCGGTAACTATCGTCTTGAGTCCAACCCGGTAAGACACGACTTATCGCCACTGGCAGCAG
CCACTGGTAACAGGATTAGCAGAGCGAGGTATGTAGGCGGTGCTACAGAGTTCTTGAAGTGGTGGCCTAA
CTACGGCTACACTAGAAGAACAGTATTTGGTATCTGCGCTCTGCTGAAGCCAGTTACCTTCGGAAAAAGA
GTTGGTAGCTCTTGATCCGGCAAACAAACCACCGCTGGTAGCGGTGGTTTTTTTGTTTGCAAGCAGCAGA
TTACGCGCAGAAAAAAAGGATCTCAAGAAGATCCTTTGATCTTTTCTACGGGGTCTGACGCTCAGTGGAA
CGAAAACTCACGTTAAGGGATTTTGGTCATGAGATTATCAAAAAGGATCTTCACCTAGATCCTTTTAAAT
TAAAAATGAAGTTTTAAATCAATCTAAAGTATATATGAGTAACCTGAGGCTATGGCAGGGCCTGCCGCCC
CGACGTTGGCTGCGAGCCCTGGGCCTTCACCCGAACTTGGGGGGTGGGGTGGGGAAAAGGAAGAAACGCG
GGCGTATTGGCCCCAATGGGGTCTCGGTGGGGTATCGACAGAGTGCCAGCCCTGGGACCGAACCCCGCGT
TTATGAACAAACGACCCAACACCGTGCGTTTTATTCTGTCTTTTTATTGCCGTCATAGCGCGGGTTCCTT
CCGGTATTGTCTCCTTCCGTGTTTCAGTTAGCCTCCCCCTAGGGTGGGCGAAGAACTCCAGCATGAGATC
CCCGCGCTGGAGGATCATCCAGCCGGCGTCCCGGAAAACGATTCCGAAGCCCAACCTTTCATAGAAGGCG
GCGGTGGAATCGAAATCTCGTGATGGCAGGTTGGGCGTCGCTTGGTCGGTCATTTCGAACCCCAGAGTCC
CGCTCAGAAGAACTCGTCAAGAAGGCGATAGAAGGCGATGCGCTGCGAATCGGGAGCGGCGATACCGTAA
AGCACGAGGAAGCGGTCAGCCCATTCGCCGCCAAGCTCTTCAGCAATATCACGGGTAGCCAACGCTATGT
CCTGATAGCGGTCCGCCACACCCAGCCGGCCACAGTCGATGAATCCAGAAAAGCGGCCATTTTCCACCAT
GATATTCGGCAAGCAGGCATCGCCATGGGTCACGACGAGATCCTCGCCGTCGGGCATGCTCGCCTTGAGC
CTGGCGAACAGTTCGGCTGGCGCGAGCCCCTGATGCTCTTCGTCCAGATCATCCTGATCGACAAGACCGG
CTTCCATCCGAGTACGTGCTCGCTCGATGCGATGTTTCGCTTGGTGGTCGAATGGGCAGGTAGCCGGATC
AAGCGTATGCAGCCGCCGCATTGCATCAGCCATGATGGATACTTTCTCGGCAGGAGCAAGGTGAGATGAC
AGGAGATCCTGCCCCGGCACTTCGCCCAATAGCAGCCAGTCCCTTCCCGCTTCAGTGACAACGTCGAGCA
CAGCTGCGCAAGGAACGCCCGTCGTGGCCAGCCACGATAGCCGCGCTGCCTCGTCTTGCAGTTCATTCAG
GGCACCGGACAGGTCGGTCTTGACAAAAAGAACCGGGCGCCCCTGCGCTGACAGCCGGAACACGGCGGCA
TCAGAGCAGCCGATTGTCTGTTGTGCCCAGTCATAGCCGAATAGCCTCTCCACCCAAGCGGCCGGAGAAC
CTGCGTGCAATCCATCTTGTTCAATCATGCGAAACGATCCTCATCCTGTCTCTTGATCGATCTTTGCAAA
AGCCTAGGCCTCCAAAAAAGCCTCCTCACTACTTCTGGAATAGCTCAGAGGCCGAGGCGGCCTCGGCCTC
TGCATAAATAAAAAAAATTAGTCAGCCATGGGGCGGAGAATGGGCGGAACTGGGCGGAGTTAGGGGCGGG
ATGGGCGGAGTTAGGGGCGGGACTATGGTTGCTGACTAATTGAGATGCATGCTTTG
Features (pLannotate 1.2.2; 15 found; start..end, strand, type, name):
    156..260     -  promoter       AmpR promoter: bla
    287..715     +  rep_origin     f1 ori (sequence partly withheld): f1 bacteriophage origin of replication; arrow indicates direction of (+) strand synthesis
    749..870     -  polyA_signal   SV40 poly(A) signal: SV40 polyadenylation signal
    893..977     -  CDS            large T antigen (fragment): large T antigen from SV40 (simian virus 40)
    989..1014    -  misc_feature   MCS (fragment): multiple cloning site
   1018..2865    -  CDS            RPA1 (sequence withheld): RFA1_HUMAN - Also known as REPA1, RPA70. Experimental evidence at protein level: Swiss-Prot protein existence level 1. As part of the heterotrimeric replication protein A complex (RPA/RP-A), binds and stabilizes single-stranded DNA intermediates, that form during DNA replication or upon DNA stress. It prevents their reannealing and in parallel, recruits and activates different proteins and complexes involved in DNA metabolism (PubMed:27723720, PubMed:27723717). Thereby, it plays an essential role both in DNA replication and the cellular response to DNA damage (PubMed:9430682). In the cellular
   2890..3606    -  CDS            EGFP: EGFP is a basic (constitutively fluorescent) green fluorescent protein published in 1996, derived from Aequorea victoria. It is reported to be a rapidly-maturing weak dimer with moderate acid sensitivity.
   3651..3854    -  promoter       CMV promoter: human cytomegalovirus (CMV) immediate early promoter
   3855..4158    -  enhancer       CMV enhancer: human cytomegalovirus immediate early enhancer
   4333..4921    -  rep_origin     ori: high-copy-number ColE1/pMB1/pBR322/pUC origin of replication
   5143..5159    +  polyA_signal   bGH poly(A) signal (fragment): bovine growth hormone polyadenylation signal
   5250..5297    -  polyA_signal   HSV TK poly(A) signal: herpes simplex virus thymidine kinase polyadenylation signal (Cole and Stacy, 1985)
   5356..5508    -  CDS            ble (fragment): BLE_KLEPN - Experimental evidence at protein level: Swiss-Prot protein existence level 1. Binding protein with a strong affinity to the bleomycin family of antibiotics. Binds to CL990; an antimitotic-antibiotic compound. From Klebsiella pneumoniae.
   5529..6323    -  CDS            NeoR/KanR: aminoglycoside phosphotransferase from Tn5; aph(3')-II (or nptII); confers resistance to neomycin, kanamycin, and G418 (Geneticin®)
   6358..154     -  promoter       SV40 promoter (across the origin): SV40 enhancer and early promoter
