[The description below was written by a language model from this plasmid's Addgene catalogue record and pLannotate feature annotations shown in this document.]
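Description:
pEGFP-hsRPA70 (MSW#473) is a mammalian expression plasmid of about 6.6 kb built on a Clontech pEGFP backbone and designed to produce human RPA1 (RPA70), the large subunit of the heterotrimeric replication protein A complex, as a fusion with green fluorescent protein in human cells. In bacteria it is maintained at high copy through a ColE1/pUC-type origin and selected with kanamycin. An f1 origin is also present, a standard backbone element that permits single-stranded DNA production.

The expression cassette is driven by the human cytomegalovirus immediate early enhancer and promoter, followed by the EGFP coding sequence and then the RPA1 open reading frame on the same strand, so that EGFP sits at the N terminus of RPA1. Residual multiple cloning site sequence lies downstream of the insert, and transcripts are terminated by the SV40 polyadenylation signal; the short large T antigen fragment annotated nearby is most likely just part of this SV40-derived region. The restriction sites used for cloning are not recorded.

A second cassette carries the Tn5 aminoglycoside phosphotransferase gene (NeoR/KanR) with an HSV TK polyadenylation signal. It is preceded by both the bacterial bla promoter and the SV40 enhancer/early promoter, an arrangement that gives kanamycin resistance in E. coli and allows G418 selection in mammalian cells. The small ble and bGH poly(A) fragments in the annotation appear to be incidental matches rather than functional parts.

The fluorescent fusion allows RPA1 to be visualised in human cells. The associated work concerns the roles of RPA1 domains in DNA replication, repair and checkpoint responses.
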