Addgene plasmid #208067: pEGFP-hsRPA70 (MSW#473)
Purpose: Expression of GFP-tagged hsRPA1 in human cells
Depositing lab: Marc Wold. Publication: Cellular functions of human RPA1. Multiple roles of domains in replication, repair, and checkpoints. Haring SJ, Mason AC, Binz SK, Wold MS. J Biol Chem. 2008 Jul 4;283(27):19095-111. doi: 10.1074/jbc.M800881200. Epub 2008 May 9. PubMed 18469000.
Backbone
  Vector backbone: pEGFP
  Backbone manufacturer: Clontech
  Vector type: Mammalian Expression
Growth in bacteria
  Bacterial resistance: Kanamycin, 50 μg/mL
  Growth temperature: 37°C
  Growth strain: DH5alpha
  Copy number: High Copy
Gene/Insert
  Gene/Insert name: RPA1 (alt name: RPA70)
  Species: H. sapiens (human)
  Entrez Gene: RPA1 (a.k.a. HSSB, MST075, PFBMFT6, REPA1, RF-A, RP-A, RPA70)
  Tag / fusion protein: GFP (N terminal on backbone)
  Cloning method: Restriction Enzyme; 5′ cloning site Unknown (unknown if destroyed)
Terms and licenses: Academic/Nonprofit Terms; Industry Terms: Not Available to Industry
Depositor comments: Plasmid to express GFP-hsRPA70 in human cells
How to cite: pEGFP-hsRPA70 (MSW#473) was a gift from Marc Wold (Addgene plasmid # 208067 ; http://n2t.net/addgene:208067 ; RRID:Addgene_208067)
